>Addgene plasmid #38314 | pGEX-6P-1 Stu2 1-590 | addgene full sequence | sequence record 247073 | Addgene NGS Result
ATCACTGCATAATTCGTGTCGCTCAAGGCGCACTCCCGTTCTGGATAATGTTTTTTGCGCCGACATCATA
ACGGTTCTGGCAAATATTCTGAAATGAGCTGTTGACAATTAATCATCGGCTCGTATAATGTGTGGAATTG
TGAGCGGATAACAATTTCACACAGGAAACAGTATTCATGTCCCCTATACTAGGTTATTGGAAAATTAAGG
GCCTTGTGCAACCCACTCGACTTCTTTTGGAATATCTTGAAGAAAAATATGAAGAGCATTTGTATGAGCG
CGATGAAGGTGATAAATGGCGAAACAAAAAGTTTGAATTGGGTTTGGAGTTTCCCAATCTTCCTTATTAT
ATTGATGGTGATGTTAAATTAACACAGTCTATGGCCATCATACGTTATATAGCTGACAAGCACAACATGT
TGGGTGGTTGTCCAAAAGAGCGTGCAGAGATTTCAATGCTTGAAGGAGCGGTTTTGGATATTAGATACGG
TGTTTCGAGAATTGCATATAGTAAAGACTTTGAAACTCTCAAAGTTGATTTTCTTAGCAAGCTACCTGAA
ATGCTGAAAATGTTCGAAGATCGTTTATGTCATAAAACATATTTAAATGGTGATCATGTAACCCATCCTG
ACTTCATGTTGTATGACGCTCTTGATGTTGTTTTATACATGGACCCAATGTGCCTGGATGCGTTCCCAAA
ATTAGTTTGTTTTAAAAAACGTATTGAAGCTATCCCACAAATTGATAAGTACTTGAAATCCAGCAAGTAT
ATAGCATGGCCTTTGCAGGGCTGGCAAGCCACGTTTGGTGGTGGCGACCATCCTCCAAAATCGGATCTGG
AAGTTCTGTTCCAGGGGCCCCTGGGATCCCCGGAATTCATGTCAGGAGAAGAAGAAGTAGATTATACAAC
GTTACCCCTAGAAGAGCGATTAACGTACAAGTTATGGAAGGCACGTTTAGAAGCTTATAAGGAGTTAAAC
CAGCTTTTTAGAAACTCCGTTGGCGACATCAGTAGGGATGACAACATACAAATTTACTGGAGGGATCCTA
CATTATTTGCACAATATATAACTGATTCTAATGTGGTCGCTCAAGAACAAGCCATTGTTGCCTTGAATAG
TTTAATAGATGCCTTTGCGTCATCGTCTTTGAAAAATGCACATAATATTACTTTAATATCAACATGGACA
CCATTGCTTGTGGAAAAGGGCTTAACGTCCTCAAGGGCTACAACGAAGACGCAGTCGATGAGCTGTATAC
TCTCACTATGTGGTCTTGATACATCTATTACGCAATCGGTGGAATTGGTAATACCCTTTTTCGAGAAAAA
ACTGCCAAAATTAATTGCTGCGGCAGCCAATTGTGTTTATGAGTTGATGGCTGCATTCGGGCTCACTAAT
GTGAACGTTCAAACGTTTCTACCAGAATTATTAAAGCACGTACCTCAACTAGCCGGTCATGGTGATAGAA
ACGTTCGATCACAAACGATGAATTTGATTGTCGAGATCTATAAGGTTACGGGCAACAATAGCGACTTGTT
AGAGGAGATACTGTTTAAAAAATTAAAACCAATTCAAGTGAAAGATCTTCATAAATTGTTTGCAAAAGTT
GGTGACGAGCCATCGTCATCGAAAATGTTATTCGAGTGGGAGAAAAGAGAATTGGAAAAGAAAAGAAGCC
AAGAGGAGGAAGCCAGGAAAAGAAAGTCCATATTATCGAATGATGAGGGGGAATATCAGATAGATAAGGA
TGGAGATACATTGATGGGGATGGAAACGGATATGCCACCATCAAAACAGCAAAGTGGAGTTCAAATAGAC
ACCTTCAGTATGCTACCGGAGGAGACGATCCTCGATAAACTGCCTAAGGACTTCCAGGAAAGGATAACGT
CGTCCAAATGGAAAGATAGAGTGGAAGCGCTGGAAGAATTTTGGGATAGTGTTCTATCGCAGACTAAGAA
GTTAAAAAGCACCTCGCAAAATTATTCCAACTTATTGGGGATATATGGCCATATTATCCAGAAAGATGCA
AACATTCAAGCTGTTGCACTAGCCGCTCAATCAGTAGAATTAATCTGCGACAAACTAAAAACACCAGGCT
TTTCCAAGGATTATGTTTCACTAGTCTTCACTCCCTTGTTAGACAGGACAAAGGAAAAGAAACCTTCTGT
GATAGAGGCCATTAGGAAGGCATTATTAACCATCTGCAAGTATTACGATCCATTAGCCTCCAGTGGACGC
AATGAAGATATGTTGAAAGATATTTTGGAGCATATGAAGCACAAGACACCTCAAATCAGAATGGAGTGTA
CGCAATTGTTTAATGCAAGCATGAAAGAAGAAAAAGATGGATACTCGACCCTGCAAAGATACTTGAAGGA
TGAAGTGGTACCAATTGTGATTCAGATCGTCAACGACACCCAACCTGCTATAAGAACTATTGGATTTGAG
AGTTTCGCCATTCTAATTAAAATATTTGGCATGAATACCTTTGTGAAAACATTAGAGCACTTGGATAATT
TGAAAAGGAAAAAAATTGAAGAAACGGTCAAAACTCTACCTAATTTCAGTATTGCAAGTGGTAGTACCCA
TAGCACTATTGAAACGAATAAACAAACTGGGCCAATGGAGAATAAATTTCTCCTGAAATAACTCGAGCGG
CCGCATCGTGACTGACTGACGATCTGCCTCGCGCGTTTCGGTGATGACGGTGAAAACCTCTGACACATGC
AGCTCCCGGAGACGGTCACAGCTTGTCTGTAAGCGGATGCCGGGAGCAGACAAGCCCGTCAGGGCGCGTC
AGCGGGTGTTGGCGGGTGTCGGGGCGCAGCCATGACCCAGTCACGTAGCGATAGCGGAGTGTATAATTCT
TGAAGACGAAAGGGCCTCGTGATACGCCTATTTTTATAGGTTAATGTCATGATAATAATGGTTTCTTAGA
CGTCAGGTGGCACTTTTCGGGGAAATGTGCGCGGAACCCCTATTTGTTTATTTTTCTAAATACATTCAAA
TATGTATCCGCTCATGAGACAATAACCCTGATAAATGCTTCAATAATATTGAAAAAGGAAGAGTATGAGT
ATTCAACATTTCCGTGTCGCCCTTATTCCCTTTTTTGCGGCATTTTGCCTTCCTGTTTTTGCTCACCCAG
AAACGCTGGTGAAAGTAAAAGATGCTGAAGATCAGTTGGGTGCACGAGTGGGTTACATCGAACTGGATCT
CAACAGCGGTAAGATCCTTGAGAGTTTTCGCCCCGAAGAACGTTTTCCAATGATGAGCACTTTTAAAGTT
CTGCTATGTGGCGCGGTATTATCCCGTGTTGACGCCGGGCAAGAGCAACTCGGTCGCCGCATACACTATT
CTCAGAATGACTTGGTTGAGTACTCACCAGTCACAGAAAAGCATCTTACGGATGGCATGACAGTAAGAGA
ATTATGCAGTGCTGCCATAACCATGAGTGATAACACTGCGGCCAACTTACTTCTGACAACGATCGGAGGA
CCGAAGGAGCTAACCGCTTTTTTGCACAACATGGGGGATCATGTAACTCGCCTTGATCGTTGGGAACCGG
AGCTGAATGAAGCCATACCAAACGACGAGCGTGACACCACGATGCCTGCAGCAATGGCAACAACGTTGCG
CAAACTATTAACTGGCGAACTACTTACTCTAGCTTCCCGGCAACAATTAATAGACTGGATGGAGGCGGAT
AAAGTTGCAGGACCACTTCTGCGCTCGGCCCTTCCGGCTGGCTGGTTTATTGCTGATAAATCTGGAGCCG
GTGAGCGTGGGTCTCGCGGTATCATTGCAGCACTGGGGCCAGATGGTAAGCCCTCCCGTATCGTAGTTAT
CTACACGACGGGGAGTCAGGCAACTATGGATGAACGAAATAGACAGATCGCTGAGATAGGTGCCTCACTG
ATTAAGCATTGGTAACTGTCAGACCAAGTTTACTCATATATACTTTAGATTGATTTAAAACTTCATTTTT
AATTTAAAAGGATCTAGGTGAAGATCCTTTTTGATAATCTCATGACCAAAATCCCTTAACGTGAGTTTTC
GTTCCACTGAGCGTCAGACCCCGTAGAAAAGATCAAAGGATCTTCTTGAGATCCTTTTTTTCTGCGCGTA
ATCTGCTGCTTGCAAACAAAAAAACCACCGCTACCAGCGGTGGTTTGTTTGCCGGATCAAGAGCTACCAA
CTCTTTTTCCGAAGGTAACTGGCTTCAGCAGAGCGCAGATACCAAATACTGTCCTTCTAGTGTAGCCGTA
GTTAGGCCACCACTTCAAGAACTCTGTAGCACCGCCTACATACCTCGCTCTGCTAATCCTGTTACCAGTG
GCTGCTGCCAGTGGCGATAAGTCGTGTCTTACCGGGTTGGACTCAAGACGATAGTTACCGGATAAGGCGC
AGCGGTCGGGCTGAACGGGGGGTTCGTGCACACAGCCCAGCTTGGAGCGAACGACCTACACCGAACTGAG
ATACCTACAGCGTGAGCTATGAGAAAGCGCCACGCTTCCCGAAGGGAGAAAGGCGGACAGGTATCCGGTA
AGCGGCAGGGTCGGAACAGGAGAGCGCACGAGGGAGCTTCCAGGGGGAAACGCCTGGTATCTTTATAGTC
CTGTCGGGTTTCGCCACCTCTGACTTGAGCGTCGATTTTTGTGATGCTCGTCAGGGGGGCGGAGCCTATG
GAAAAACGCCAGCAACGCGGCCTTTTTACGGTTCCTGGCCTTTTGCTGGCCTTTTGCTCACATGTTCTTT
CCTGCGTTATCCCCTGATTCTGTGGATAACCGTATTACCGCCTTTGAGTGAGCTGATACCGCTCGCCGCA
GCCGAACGACCGAGCGCAGCGAGTCAGTGAGCGAGGAAGCGGAAGAGCGCCTGATGCGGTATTTTCTCCT
TACGCATCTGTGCGGTATTTCACACCGCATAAATTCCGACACCATCGAATGGCGCAAAACCTTTCGCGGT
ATGGCATGATAGCGCCCGGAAGAGAGTCAATTCAGGGTGGTGAATGTGAAACCAGTAACGTTATACGATG
TCGCAGAGTATGCCGGTGTCTCTTATCAGACCGTTTCCCGCGTGGTGAACCAGGCCAGCCACGTTTCTGC
GAAAACGCGGGAAAAAGTGGAAGCGGCGATGGCGGAGCTGAATTACATTCCCAACCGCGTGGCACAACAA
CTGGCGGGCAAACAGTCGTTGCTGATTGGCGTTGCCACCTCCAGTCTGGCCCTGCACGCGCCGTCGCAAA
TTGTCGCGGCGATTAAATCTCGCGCCGATCAACTGGGTGCCAGCGTGGTGGTGTCGATGGTAGAACGAAG
CGGCGTCGAAGCCTGTAAAGCGGCGGTGCACAATCTTCTCGCGCAACGCGTCAGTGGGCTGATCATTAAC
TATCCGCTGGATGACCAGGATGCCATTGCTGTGGAAGCTGCCTGCACTAATGTTCCGGCGTTATTTCTTG
ATGTCTCTGACCAGACACCCATCAACAGTATTATTTTCTCCCATGAAGACGGTACGCGACTGGGCGTGGA
GCATCTGGTCGCATTGGGTCACCAGCAAATCGCGCTGTTAGCGGGCCCATTAAGTTCTGTCTCGGCGCGT
CTGCGTCTGGCTGGCTGGCATAAATATCTCACTCGCAATCAAATTCAGCCGATAGCGGAACGGGAAGGCG
ACTGGAGTGCCATGTCCGGTTTTCAACAAACCATGCAAATGCTGAATGAGGGCATCGTTCCCACTGCGAT
GCTGGTTGCCAACGATCAGATGGCGCTGGGCGCAATGCGCGCCATTACCGAGTCCGGGCTGCGCGTTGGT
GCGGATATCTCGGTAGTGGGATACGACGATACCGAAGACAGCTCATGTTATATCCCGCCGTTAACCACCA
TCAAACAGGATTTTCGCCTGCTGGGGCAAACCAGCGTGGACCGCTTGCTGCAACTCTCTCAGGGCCAGGC
GGTGAAGGGCAATCAGCTGTTGCCCGTCTCACTGGTGAAAAGAAAAACCACGCTAGCGCCCAATACGCAA
ACCGCCTCTCCCCGCGCGTTGGCCGATTCATTAATGCAGCTGGCACGACAGGTTTCCCGACTGGAAAGCG
GGCAGTGAGCGCAACGCAATTAATGTAAGTTAGCTCACTCATTAGGCACCCCAGGCTTTACACTTTATGC
TTCCGGCTCGTATGTTGTGTGGAATTGTGAGCGGATAACAATTTCACACAGGAAACAGCTATGACCATGA
TTACGGATTCACTGGCCGTCGTTTTACAACGTCGTGACTGGGAAAACCCTGGCGTTACCCAACTTAATCG
CCTTGCAGCACATCCCCCTTTCGCCAGCTGGCGTAATAGCGAAGAGGCCCGCACCGATCGCCCTTCCCAA
CAGTTGCGCAGCCTGAATGGCGAATGGCGCTTTGCCTGGTTTCCGGCACCAGAAGCGGTGCCGGAAAGCT
GGCTGGAGTGCGATCTTCCTGAGGCCGATACTGTCGTCGTCCCCTCAAACTGGCAGATGCACGGTTACGA
TGCGCCCATCTACACCAACGTGACCTATCCCATTACGGTCAATCCGCCGTTTGTTCCCACGGAGAATCCG
ACGGGTTGTTACTCGCTCACATTTAATGTTGATGAAAGCTGGCTACAGGAAGGCCAGACGCGAATTATTT
TTGATGGCGTTGGAATTAGCTTATCGACTGCACGGTGCACCAATGCTTCTGGCGTCAGGCAGCCATCGGA
AGCTGTGGTATGGCTGTGCAGGTCGTAA
Features (pLannotate 1.2.2; 17 found; start..end, strand, type, name):
    102..130     +  promoter       tac promoter: strong E. coli promoter; hybrid between the trp and lac UV5 promoters
    138..154     +  protein_bind   lac operator: The lac repressor binds to the lac operator to inhibit transcription in E. coli. This inhibition can be relieved by adding lactose or isopropyl-β-D-thiogalactopyranoside (IPTG). lac repressor encoded by lacI
    177..830     +  CDS            GST26_SCHJA: Experimental evidence at protein level: Swiss-Prot protein existence level 1. GST isoenzymes appear to play a central role in the parasite detoxification system. Other functions are also suspected including a role in increasing the solubility of haematin in the parasite gut. From Schistosoma japonicum (Blood fluke).
    879..2648    +  CDS            STU2 (fragment): STU2_YEAST - Experimental evidence at protein level: Swiss-Prot protein existence level 1. Binds to the plus end of microtubules and regulates microtubule dynamics and microtubule organization. May play a role in the attachment, organization, and/or dynamics of microtubule ends at the spindle pole body. Stabilizes both cytoplasmic and nuclear microtubules. Promotes mitotic spindle elongation in anaphase. Has microtubule polymerase activity by accelerating microtubule growth and inhibiting catastrophe. The polymerase activity is proposed to involve a tethering mechanism at the microtubule plus
   2684..2723    +  CDS            rop (fragment): Rop protein, which maintains plasmids at low copy number; rop
   2825..2865    +  misc_feature   bom (fragment): basis of mobility region from pBR322
   2970..3074    +  promoter       AmpR promoter: bla
   3075..3935    +  CDS            AmpR: β-lactamase; bla; confers resistance to ampicillin, carbenicillin, and related antibiotics
   4106..4694    +  rep_origin     ori: high-copy-number ColE1/pMB1/pBR322/pUC origin of replication
   4880..4931    -  misc_feature   bom (fragment): basis of mobility region from pBR322
   4938..5015    +  promoter       lacI promoter: lacI
   5016..6098    +  CDS            lacI: lac repressor; lacI; The lac repressor binds to the lac operator to inhibit transcription in E. coli. This inhibition can be relieved by adding lactose or isopropyl-β-D-thiogalactopyranoside (IPTG).
   6111..6132    +  protein_bind   CAP binding site: CAP binding activates transcription in the presence of cAMP. E. coli catabolite activator protein
   6147..6177    +  promoter       lac promoter: promoter for the E. coli lac operon
   6185..6201    +  protein_bind   lac operator: The lac repressor binds to the lac operator to inhibit transcription in E. coli. This inhibition can be relieved by adding lactose or isopropyl-β-D-thiogalactopyranoside (IPTG). lac repressor encoded by lacI
   6221..6394    +  CDS            lacZα: LacZα fragment of β-galactosidase; lacZ fragment
   6658..26      -  CDS            yciV (fragment) (across the origin): RNAAM_ECOLI - Also known as trpH From Escherichia coli (strain K12).
