[The description below was written by a language model from this plasmid's Addgene catalogue record and pLannotate feature annotations shown in this document.]
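Description:
pGEX-6P-1 Stu2 1-590 is a bacterial expression plasmid built on the commercial pGEX-6P-1 backbone for producing a GST-tagged fragment of the budding yeast microtubule regulator Stu2 in E. coli. The 6,748 bp plasmid replicates from a ColE1/pMB1-type origin and is selected with ampicillin through the β-lactamase (AmpR) gene. The catalogue lists it as low copy, whereas the automated annotation labels the origin generically as a high-copy family member, and only short rop and bom remnants are detected. The remaining lac promoter/lacZα and yciV fragments are carry-over backbone sequence with no stated role.

The insert is the first 1,770 bp of the S. cerevisiae STU2 open reading frame, encoding residues 1–590. The alternative name "STU2 TOG12" indicates that this region covers the two N-terminal TOG domains, which are tubulin-binding modules. It was cloned between EcoRI and XhoI, both sites retained, downstream of and fused to the Schistosoma japonicum glutathione S-transferase coding sequence carried on the backbone. Transcription is driven by the strong hybrid tac promoter, which is followed by a lac operator. The plasmid also carries its own lacI gene, so expression stays repressed until it is induced with IPTG. The N-terminal GST tag allows capture of the fusion protein on glutathione resin. The short linker between GST and the insert is not annotated in the feature table, although pGEX-6P vectors generally carry a PreScission protease cleavage site at that position.

The associated publication describes one-step purification of assembly-competent tubulin from diverse eukaryotic sources. This suggests the recombinant TOG-domain protein serves as an affinity ligand for isolating tubulin, though the record does not spell out this use.
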