Addgene plasmid #38314: pGEX-6P-1 Stu2 1-590
Depositing lab: Anthony Hyman. Depositing organization: Max Planck Institute of Molecular Cell Biology and Genetics. Publication: One-step purification of assembly competent tubulin from diverse eukaryotic sources. Widlund PO, Podolski M, Reber S, Alper J, Storch M, Hyman AA, Howard J, Drechsel DN. Mol Biol Cell. 2012 Sep 19. 10.1091/mbc.E12-06-0444 PubMed 22993214.
Backbone
  Vector backbone: pGEX-6P-1
  Backbone manufacturer: GE healthcare
  Backbone size w/o insert (bp): 4984
  Total vector size (bp): 6748
  Vector type: Bacterial Expression
Growth in bacteria
  Bacterial resistance: Ampicillin, 100 μg/mL
  Growth temperature: 37°C
  Growth strain: DH5alpha
  Copy number: Low Copy
Gene/Insert
  Gene/Insert name: 5' 1770 bp from STU2 ORF (alt name: STU2 TOG12)
  Species: S. cerevisiae (budding yeast)
  Insert size (bp): 1770
  Entrez Gene: STU2 (a.k.a. YLR045C)
  Promoter: tac
  Tag / fusion protein: GST (N terminal on backbone)
  Cloning method: Restriction Enzyme; 5′ cloning site EcoRI (not destroyed); 3′ cloning site XhoI (not destroyed)
  Sequencing primers: 5′ pGEX5; 3′ pGEX3
Terms and licenses: Academic/Nonprofit Terms; Industry Terms: Not Available to Industry
How to cite: pGEX-6P-1 Stu2 1-590 was a gift from Anthony Hyman (Addgene plasmid # 38314 ; http://n2t.net/addgene:38314 ; RRID:Addgene_38314)
