>Addgene plasmid #38314 | pGEX-6P-1 Stu2 1-590 | addgene partial sequence | sequence record 51533 | pGEX3
CAGATCGTCAGTCAGTCACGATGCGGCCGCTCGAGTTATTTCAGGAGAAATTTATTCTCCATTGGCCCAG
TTTGTTTATTCGTTTCAATAGTGCTATGGGTACTACCACTTGCAATACTGAAATTAGGTAGAGTTTTGAC
CGTTTCTTCAATTTTTTTCCTTTTCAAATTATCCAAGTGCTCTAATGTTTTCACAAAGGTATTCATGCCA
AATATTTTAATTAGAATGGCGAAACTCTCAAATCCAATAGTTCTTATAGCAGGTTGGGTGTCGTTGACGA
TCTGAATCACAATTGGTACCACTTCATCCTTCAAGTATCTTTGCAGGGTCGAGTATCCATCTTTTTCTTC
TTTCATGCTTGCATTAAACAATTGCGTACACTCCATTCTGATTTGAGGTGTCTTGTGCTTCATATGCTCC
AAAATATCTTTCAACATATCTTCATTGCGTCCACTGGAGGCTAATGGATCGTAATACTTGCAGATGGTTA
ATAATGCCTTCCTAATGGCCTCTATCACAGAAGGTTTCTTTTCCTTTGTCCTGTCTAACAAGGGAGTGAA
GACTAGTGAAACATAATCCTTGGAAAAGCCTGGTGTTTTTAGTTTGTCGCAGATTAATTCTACTGATTGA
GCGGCTAGTGCAACAGCTTGAATGTTTGCATCTTTCTGGATAATATGGCCATATATCCCCAATAAGTTGG
AATAATTTTGCGAGGTGCTTTTTAACTTCTTAGTCTGCGATAGAACACTATCCCAAAATTCTTCCAGCGC
TTCCACTCTATCTTTCCATN
