>Addgene plasmid #38314 | pGEX-6P-1 Stu2 1-590 | addgene partial sequence | sequence record 51535 | pGEX5
GGAGTTCTGTTCCAGGGGCCCCTGGGATCCCCGGAATTCATGTCAGGAGAAGAAGAAGTAGATTATACAA
CGTTACCCCTAGAAGAGCGATTAACGTACAAGTTATGGAAGGCACGTTTAGAAGCTTATAAGGAGTTAAA
CCAGCTTTTTAGAAACTCCGTTGGCGACATCAGTAGGGATGACAACATACAAATTTACTGGAGGGATCCT
ACATTATTTGCACAATATATAACTGATTCTAATGTGGTCGCTCAAGAACAAGCCATTGTTGCCTTGAATA
GTTTAATAGATGCCTTTGCGTCATCGTCTTTGAAAAATGCACATAATATTACTTTAATATCAACATGGAC
ACCATTGCTTGTGGAAAAGGGCTTAACGTCCTCAAGGGCTACAACGAAGACGCAGTCGATGAGCTGTATA
CTCTCACTATGTGGTCTTGATACATCTATTACGCAATCGGTGGAATTGGTAATACCCTTTTTCGAGAAAA
AACTGCCAAAATTAATTGCTGCGGCAGCCAATTGTGTTTATGAGTTGATGGCTGCATTCGGGCTCACTAA
TGTGAACGTTCAAACGTTTCTACCAGAATTATTAAAGCACGTACCTCAACTAGCCGGTCATGGTGATAGA
AACGTTCGATCACAAACGATGAATTTGATTGTCGAGATCTATAAGGTTACGGGCAACAATAGCGACTTGT
TAGAGGAGATACTGTTTAAAAAATTAAAACCAATTCAAGTGAAAGATCTTCATAAATTGTTT
